Addgene plasmid #63656: pCfB2801
Purpose: pCfB2801 is a vector for multiple integrations at sites sharing homology with Ty1Cons2. The selective marker is Kl.LEU2. Additionally it contains a PTEF1-GFP as reporter.
Depositing lab: Irina Borodina & Jerome Maury. Depositing organization: Danmarks Tekniske Universitet. Publication: EasyCloneMulti: A Set of Vectors for Simultaneous and Multiple Genomic Integrations in Saccharomyces cerevisiae. Maury J, Germann SM, Baallal Jacobsen SA, Jensen NB, Kildegaard KR, Herrgard MJ, Schneider K, Koza A, Forster J, Nielsen J, Borodina I. PLoS One. 2016 Mar 2;11(3):e0150394. doi: 10.1371/journal.pone.0150394. eCollection 2016. PONE-D-15-45506 PubMed 26934490.
Backbone
  Vector backbone: see publication
  Total vector size (bp): 7460
  Vector type: Yeast Expression, Cre/Lox
  Selectable markers: LEU2
Growth in bacteria
  Bacterial resistance: Ampicillin, 100 μg/mL
  Growth temperature: 37°C
  Growth strain: DH5alpha
  Copy number: Unknown
Gene/Insert
  Gene/Insert name: GFP
  Promoter: TEF1 promoter
  Cloning method: Unknown
  Sequencing primers: 5′ TEF-seq
Terms and licenses: Academic/Nonprofit Terms; Industry Terms: Not Available to Industry
Depositor comments: Please see previous FEMS Yeast Research paper for more details: http://femsyr.oxfordjournals.org/content/14/2/238 Feature list: T CYC1 6..195 loxP 243..302 T K.l. URA3 303..425 Degradation tag 426..476 K.l. LEU2 477..1562 P K.l LEU2 1563..2592 loxP 2609..2642 Consensus Ty1Cons2 3' 2782..2987 pUC ori 3761..4404 AmpR 4507..5365 Consensus Ty1Cons2 5' 5809..6040 T ADH1 6067..6261 P TEF1 6280..6699 GFP 6709..7425
How to cite: pCfB2801 was a gift from Irina Borodina & Jerome Maury (Addgene plasmid # 63656 ; http://n2t.net/addgene:63656 ; RRID:Addgene_63656)
