[The description below was written by a language model from this plasmid's Addgene catalogue record and pLannotate feature annotations shown in this document.]
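Description:
pCfB2801 is a yeast integrative vector from the EasyCloneMulti set, designed for simultaneous, multi-copy insertion into the Saccharomyces cerevisiae genome at sites sharing homology with the Ty1Cons2 consensus sequence of Ty retrotransposon elements. It carries no yeast replication origin. Instead, 5' and 3' Ty1Cons2 homology arms flank the yeast payload and direct it to the many dispersed Ty-related loci by homologous recombination. The bacterial part of the plasmid, a high-copy pUC-type origin and an ampicillin resistance gene (β-lactamase), lies between the arms on the other side of the circle and serves only for propagation in E. coli. The catalogue lists the size as 7460 bp, while the deposited sequence used for automated annotation is 7417 nt, so the depositor's coordinates and the software's are slightly offset.

The payload has two parts. The reporter is GFP, identified by the annotation as a superfolder variant. It is driven by the strong constitutive TEF1 promoter and followed by the CYC1 terminator, and an ADH1 terminator sits upstream in the opposite orientation. The selectable marker is Kluyveromyces lactis LEU2 under its own promoter, complementing leucine auxotrophy. According to the depositor's feature list, its coding sequence is fused to a degradation tag and followed by a K. lactis URA3 terminator. Destabilising the marker protein presumably favours clones with more integrated copies, though the record does not say so. The marker cassette is flanked by loxP sites, so Cre recombinase can excise it and allow the marker to be reused. Two minimal FRT sites and small lacZα, KanR and rrnB fragments detected by the software appear to be backbone remnants. GFP fluorescence gives a readout of expression from the integrated copies.
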