Features (pLannotate 1.2.2; 22 found; start..end, strand, type, name):
      6..195     +  terminator     CYC1 terminator: S. cerevisiae CYC1; transcription terminator for CYC1
    243..276     -  protein_bind   loxP: Cre-mediated recombination occurs in the 8-bp core sequence (GCATACAT). Cre recombinase
    461..1540    -  CDS            LEU2: LEU3_YEAST - Experimental evidence at protein level: Swiss-Prot protein existence level 1. Catalyzes the oxidation of 3-carboxy-2-hydroxy-4- methylpentanoate (3-isopropylmalate) to 3-carboxy-4-methyl-2- oxopentanoate. The product decarboxylates to 4-methyl-2 oxopentanoate. From Saccharomyces cerevisiae (strain ATCC 204508 / S288c) (Baker's yeast).
   2059..2610    -  CDS            RLP7 (fragment): RLP7_YEAST - Also known as RPL7. Experimental evidence at protein level: Swiss-Prot protein existence level 1. Involved in the biogenesis of the 60S ribosomal subunit. May act as a specificity factor that binds precursor rRNAs and tethers the enzymes that carry out the early 5' to 3' exonucleolytic reactions that generate the mature rRNAs. From Saccharomyces cerevisiae (strain ATCC 204508 / S288c) (Baker's yeast).
   2593..2626    -  protein_bind   loxP: Cre-mediated recombination occurs in the 8-bp core sequence (GCATACAT). Cre recombinase
   2670..2688    -  promoter       T7 promoter: promoter for bacteriophage T7 RNA polymerase
   2696..2747    +  CDS            lacZα (fragment): LacZα fragment of β-galactosidase; lacZ fragment
   2806..2913    +  CDS            YO192_YEAST (fragment): Experimental evidence at protein level: Swiss-Prot protein existence level 1. From Saccharomyces cerevisiae (strain ATCC 204508 / S288c) (Baker's yeast).
   2988..3021    -  protein_bind   FRT (minimal): supports FLP-mediated excision but not integration (Turan and Bode, 2011) FLP recombinase from the Saccharomyces cerevisiae 2μ plasmid
   3491..3510    +  CDS            lacZα (fragment): LacZα fragment of β-galactosidase; lacZ fragment
   3535..3552    -  terminator     rrnB T2 terminator (fragment): transcription terminator T2 from the E. coli rrnB gene
   3777..4365    -  rep_origin     ori: high-copy-number ColE1/pMB1/pBR322/pUC origin of replication
   4489..5349    -  CDS            AmpR: β-lactamase; bla; confers resistance to ampicillin, carbenicillin, and related antibiotics
   5352..5448    -  promoter       AmpR promoter (fragment): bla
   5478..5502    -  CDS            KanR (fragment): aminoglycoside phosphotransferase; aph(3')-Ia; confers resistance to kanamycin
   5531..5646    +  ncRNA          5S rRNA: Accession: RF00001 - 5S ribosomal RNA
   5650..5690    +  terminator     rrnB T1 terminator (fragment): transcription terminator T1 from the E. coli rrnB gene
   5734..5767    +  protein_bind   FRT (minimal): supports FLP-mediated excision but not integration (Turan and Bode, 2011) FLP recombinase from the Saccharomyces cerevisiae 2μ plasmid
   5875..6000    -  CDS            YD34A_YEAST (fragment): Protein predicted: Swiss-Prot protein existence level 4. From Saccharomyces cerevisiae (strain ATCC 204508 / S288c) (Baker's yeast).
   6051..6216    -  terminator     ADH1 terminator: S. cerevisiae ADH1; transcription terminator for the S. cerevisiae alcohol dehydrogenase 1 (ADH1) gene
   6272..6671    +  promoter       TEF1 promoter: S. cerevisiae TEF1; promoter for EF-1α
   6693..7406    +  CDS            superfolder GFP: GFP variant that folds robustly even when fused to poorly folded proteins (Pédelacq et al., 2006)
>Addgene plasmid #63656 | pCfB2801 | depositor full sequence | sequence record 148971 | pCfB2801 sequence 7417 bps
CATTCATCCGCTCTAACCGAAAAGGAAGGAGTTAGACAACCTGAAGTCTAGGTCCCTATTTATTTTTTTA
TAGTTATGTTAGTATTAAGAACGTTATTTATATTTCAAATTTTTCTTTTTTTTCTGTACAGACGCGTGTA
CGCATGTAACATTATACTGAAAACCTTGCTTGAGAAGGTTTTGGGACGCTCGAAGATCGCGTCAGCTGAA
GCTTCGTACGCTGCAGGTCGACAACCCTTAATATAACTTCGTATAATGTATGCTATACGAAGTTATTAGG
TCTAGAGATCCCAATACAACAGATCACGTGATCTTTTTGTAAGATGAAGTTGAAGTAGTGTTGCACCGTG
CCAATGCAGGTGGCTATTAGATTAAATATGTGATTTGTTCTATTAAGTTTCCTGTATAATTACAAATGAA
TAACGAAATGAGACAAAGAAGAGAACCAATTTTTACAAGCAGCCAAGATTTCCTTGACAGCCTTGGCGAT
AGCATCGCCAACCTCAGTGGTAGAGTTAGAACCACCAAGGTCACCGGTTCTGACACCTGCATCCAAGACA
TTTCTAACAGCTTCTTCAAGAGCCCTACCTTCTTCAACCAAATCCAAGGATAACTTCAACATCATAGCTG
CAGATAAGATGGTAGCAATTGGGTTAACCTTGTTTGCTGGTAAATCTGGGGCAGAACCATGACATGGTTC
GTACAAACCGAATGCCTTGTTAGTGTCAGGTAGGGAAGCTAGAGATGCAGAAGGTAATAAACCCAAAGAA
CCTGGAATAACAGAGGCTTCATCGGAGATAATATCACCAAACATGTTGTTGGTAATAACAACACCGTTTA
GCTTAGTTGGTGATTTAACCAAAATCATAGCAGCAGAGTCGATCAATTGGTGCTGAACAGTTAATTGTGG
GAACTCAGTCTTGATGGTTTCTTCAACAGTCTTTCTCCACAATCTGGAAGAGGCAAGCACGTTAGCCTTG
TCAAGTGACCAGATTGGTAATGGTGGGTTTTGTTGCAATGCCAAGAAAGCAGCCATTCTTGTAATTCTTT
GAACTTCAGGAACACTGTATTTCTCAGAGTCCCAAGCAACTCCGTCACCTTCATCTTCTTTTCTTTCACC
AAAGTAGATACCACCAACCAATTCTCTAACGACGACGAAATCGGTACCCTTTGCATATTCAGGCTTCAAA
GGAGAAAGATCTAGTAAAGAATCAGAAGCAAAGTTACATGGTCTTAAGTTGGCGTATAGACCCAATTCCT
TTCTGATCTTCAATAGACCTTGTTCTGGTCTAACTGCGCCCGTACCCCATTTTGGACCACCAACAGCACC
TAGTAAGACAGCATCGGCTTTCTTAGAGGCTTCTAGAGCTTCATCTGGTAAAGGAGTGCCAGTGGCATCG
ATGGCAGCACCCCCGATCAAGTGATGTTGGAAATTGAACTTAATTTCTGGACGGACTTCAGCAATGGCAT
TCAAGACCTTAATAGCTTCGTCAGTAACTTCTTTACCGACGTGATCACCCGGTAGGACAACGATATTCTT
AGACATGGTATAATCTGTGTAGTGTGGGATACTTTTTACTTCTTCAAATAGGTATCAACAATAAAAATAA
ATCGAAGCAAATGTAGGAATGCGTTAAAGCAGATGTACTTACTTAGAGTACATAGATATATTTATATAAT
TCAATATATAAAAGTATATGAAGCATCTGATGTTGAACCTGTCATGACTCTAAACTGGAATGGGTAGTTA
TGCTTCTGAAGGTTTTCCGTTAGAAAATGAGTGCAGGGATCAGGCCCGGAACCGGTTTTAGCCTGAAAGG
AAAAGAAAAAAATGCGGTGATTACTAGCACGTGACTGCGCTGAATTGGAATCCACCACAAGTACAGCGAA
TGGCAAGAGGGAAGGGGAATATATTGTGCCTGGCGGTAGTCTGCTATATCAAATGTTAAACATAACTAAA
TGCAGTAGTGAATAGAGTAATGTATTTCTACATATGTGGGTAGGGCCAATGGGAGCCCGATGTCTATTGT
ACAGATATTTTCCTTTTATAGTTAATCAATTCAACTTGGAAATCATTGAGTCGATATCTACTTGGATAAC
TGGAGCCGTGGCAGCGTTTGAAATTTGACGAGTCTCCTTGTTTTGTTCGCGCATTTTCAGTTTATTCAAA
CGGGAGATGGCACCGAATCCACTGACTTCTCTGTTCAATTTGAATGGTAATAGGAAGAAAGTACATTTCG
AGAAATTTTCGCCCAACGTCGAAATCTCATGGATGATATCCTCGATACAAATGACACCTTCATCACCTAA
TTTCTCTTCAACGATATTGTTGTCATTCAAGATTATCTCTTTTGGTTCTTTATCTTCTGGCCTTTGCCAC
ATTATTCTAGATCTCTTTTGGATTAAAGAACGGATAGATGCAAGTGAAGGTTGTCCGATAACAATATATG
GTGATACAAGTTTCAACAATGGGTACACGTCCTTGGTAAGTTTGATGAAAACACCAGTGTTCAACTCAAC
AAGTCTCAAAAGAGATAACACTTTGTAAGCCTTTGCTGGGATCTTCACAGCGAGCTCTCGAGAACCCTTA
ATATAACTTCGTATAATGTATGCTATACGAAGTTATTAGGTGATATCAGATCCACTAGTGGCCTATGCAC
CCAATTCGCCCTATAGTGAGTCGTATTACGCGCGCTCACTGGCCGTCGTTTTACAACGTCGTGACTGGGA
AAACCCTGGCGTTACCCCTGCAGGACAGACGTCATTAGTGCTGAGGCATTAATTGATCATAAAACGGAAT
GATGAATAATATTTATAGAATTGTGTAGAATTGCAGATTCCCTTTTATGGATTCCTAAATCCTCGAGGAG
AACTTCTAGTATATTCTGTATACCTAATATTATAGCCTTTATCAACAATGGAATCCCAACAATTATCTCA
AAATTCACATATTTCTCAAGATCTGCGGCCGCACTCAGACCTGAAGTGAAGTTCCTATACTTTCTAGAGA
ATAGGAACTTCTATAGTGAGTCGAATAAGGGCGACACAAAATTTATTCTAAATGCATAATAAATACTGAT
AACATCTTATAGTTTGTATTATATTTTGTATTATCGTTGACATGTATAATTTTGATATCAAAAACTGATT
TTCCCTTTATTATTTTCGAGATTTATTTTCTTAATTCTCTTTAACAAACTAGAAATATTGTATATACAAA
AAATCATAAATAATAGATGAATAGTTTAATTATAGGTGTTCATCAATCGAAAAAGCAACGTATCTTATTT
AAAGTGCGTTGCTTTTTTCTCATTTATAAGGTTAAATAATTCTCATATATCAAGCAAAGTGACAGGCGCC
CTTAAATATTCTGACAAATGCTCTTTCCCTAAACTCCCCCCATAAAAAAACCCGCCGAAGCGGGTTTTTA
CGTTATTTGCGGATTAACGATTACTCGTTATCAGAACCGCCCAGGGGGCCCGAGCTTAAGACTGGCCGTC
GTTTTACAACACAGAAAGAGTTTGTAGAAACGCAAAAAGGCCATCCGTCAGGGGCCTTCTGCTTAGTTTG
ATGCCTGGCAGTTCCCTACTCTCGCCTTCCGCTTCCTCGCTCACTGACTCGCTGCGCTCGGTCGTTCGGC
TGCGGCGAGCGGTATCAGCTCACTCAAAGGCGGTAATACGGTTATCCACAGAATCAGGGGATAACGCAGG
AAAGAACATGTGAGCAAAAGGCCAGCAAAAGGCCAGGAACCGTAAAAAGGCCGCGTTGCTGGCGTTTTTC
CATAGGCTCCGCCCCCCTGACGAGCATCACAAAAATCGACGCTCAAGTCAGAGGTGGCGAAACCCGACAG
GACTATAAAGATACCAGGCGTTTCCCCCTGGAAGCTCCCTCGTGCGCTCTCCTGTTCCGACCCTGCCGCT
TACCGGATACCTGTCCGCCTTTCTCCCTTCGGGAAGCGTGGCGCTTTCTCATAGCTCACGCTGTAGGTAT
CTCAGTTCGGTGTAGGTCGTTCGCTCCAAGCTGGGCTGTGTGCACGAACCCCCCGTTCAGCCCGACCGCT
GCGCCTTATCCGGTAACTATCGTCTTGAGTCCAACCCGGTAAGACACGACTTATCGCCACTGGCAGCAGC
CACTGGTAACAGGATTAGCAGAGCGAGGTATGTAGGCGGTGCTACAGAGTTCTTGAAGTGGTGGGCTAAC
TACGGCTACACTAGAAGAACAGTATTTGGTATCTGCGCTCTGCTGAAGCCAGTTACCTTCGGAAAAAGAG
TTGGTAGCTCTTGATCCGGCAAACAAACCACCGCTGGTAGCGGTGGTTTTTTTGTTTGCAAGCAGCAGAT
TACGCGCAGAAAAAAAGGATCTCAAGAAGATCCTTTGATCTTTTCTACGGGGTCTGACGCTCAGTGGAAC
GACGCGCGCGTAACTCACGTTAAGGGATTTTGGTCATGAGCTTGCGCCGTCCCGTCAAGTCAGCGTAATG
CTCTGCTTTTACCAATGCTTAATCAGTGAGGCACCTATCTCAGCGATCTGTCTATTTCGTTCATCCATAG
TTGCCTGACTCCCCGTCGTGTAGATAACTACGATACGGGAGGGCTTACCATCTGGCCCCAGCGCTGCGAT
GATACCGCGAGAACCACGCTCACCGGCTCCGGATTTATCAGCAATAAACCAGCCAGCCGGAAGGGCCGAG
CGCAGAAGTGGTCCTGCAACTTTATCCGCCTCCATCCAGTCTATTAATTGTTGCCGGGAAGCTAGAGTAA
GTAGTTCGCCAGTTAATAGTTTGCGCAACGTTGTTGCCATCGCTACAGGCATCGTGGTGTCACGCTCGTC
GTTTGGTATGGCTTCATTCAGCTCCGGTTCCCAACGATCAAGGCGAGTTACATGATCCCCCATGTTGTGC
AAAAAAGCGGTTAGCTCCTTCGGTCCTCCGATCGTTGTCAGAAGTAAGTTGGCCGCAGTGTTATCACTCA
TGGTTATGGCAGCACTGCATAATTCTCTTACTGTCATGCCATCCGTAAGATGCTTTTCTGTGACTGGTGA
GTACTCAACCAAGTCATTCTGAGAATAGTGTATGCGGCGACCGAGTTGCTCTTGCCCGGCGTCAATACGG
GATAATACCGCGCCACATAGCAGAACTTTAAAAGTGCTCATCATTGGAAAACGTTCTTCGGGGCGAAAAC
TCTCAAGGATCTTACCGCTGTTGAGATCCAGTTCGATGTAACCCACTCGTGCACCCAACTGATCTTCAGC
ATCTTTTACTTTCACCAGCGTTTCTGGGTGAGCAAAAACAGGAAGGCAAAATGCCGCAAAAAAGGGAATA
AGGGCGACACGGAAATGTTGAATACTCATATTCTTCCTTTTTCAATATTATTGAAGCATTTATCAGGGTT
ATTGTCTCATGAGCGGATACATATTTGAATGTATTTAGAAAAATAAACAAATAGGGGTCAGTGTTACAAC
CAATTAACCAATTCTGAACATTATCGCGAGCCCATTTATACCTGAATATGGCTCATAACACCCCTTGTTT
GCCTGGCGGCAGTAGCGCGGTGGTCCCACCTGACCCCATGCCGAACTCAGAAGTGAAACGCCGTAGCGCC
GATGGTAGTGTGGGGACTCCCCATGCGAGAGTAGGGAACTGCCAGGCATCAAATAAAACGAAAGGCTCAG
TCGAAAGACTGGGCCTTTCGCCCGGGCTAATTATGGGGTGTCGCCCTTATTCGACTCTATAGTGAAGTTC
CTATTCTCTAGAAAGTATAGGAACTTCTGAAGTGGGGATTTAAAGTCGGTGTCCGCGCTGAGGGTTTAAT
GGCGCGCCGCGGCCGCCCGCGGTGTTGGAATAAAAATCAACTATCATCTACTAACTAGTATTTACGTTAC
TAGTATATTATCATATACGGTGTTAGAAGATGACGCAAATGATGAGAAATAGTCATCTAAATTAGTGGAA
GCTGAAACGCAAGGATTGATAATGTAATAGGATCAATGAATATTAACATAGCTAGCATTAAGTCCTCAGC
GAGCACGCTGCTTCATGGAATGCGTGCGATGAGCGACCTCATGCTATACCTGAGAAAGCAACCTGACCTA
CAGGAAAGAGTTACTCAAGAATAAGAATTTTCGTTTTAAAACCTAAGAGTCACTTTAAAATTTGTATACA
CTTATTTTTTTTATAACTTATTTAATAATAAAAATCATAAATCATAAGAAATTCGCTTATTTAGAAGTGT
CAACAACGTATCTACCAACGGAATGCGTGCGATGCACACACCATAGCTTCAAAATGTTTCTACTCCTTTT
TTACTCTTCCAGATTTTCTCGGACTCCGCGCATCGCCGTACCACTTCAAAACACCCAAGCACAGCATACT
AAATTTCCCCTCTTTCTTCCTCTAGGGTGTCGTTAATTACCCGTACTAAAGGTTTGGAAAAGAAAAAAGA
GACCGCCTCGTTTCTTTTTCTTCGTCGAAAAAGGCAATAAAAATTTTTATCACGTTTCTTTTTCTTGAAA
ATTTTTTTTTTTGATTTTTTTCTCTTTCGATGACCTCCCATTGATATTTAAGTTAATAAACGGTCTTCAA
TTTCTCAAGTTTCAGTTTCATTTTTCTTGTTCTATTACAACTTTTTTTACTTCTTGCTCATTAGAAAGAA
AGCATAGCAATCTAATCTAAGTTTTAATTACAAATCTGTCATATGAGCAAAGGAGAAGAACTTTTCACTG
GAGTTGTCCCAATTCTTGTTGAATTAGATGGTGATGTTAATGGGCACAAATTTTCTGTCAGAGGAGAGGG
TGAAGGTGATGCTACAATCGGAAAACTCACCCTTAAATTTATTTGCACTACTGGAAAACTACCTGTTCCA
TGGCCAACACTTGTCACTACTCTGACCTATGGTGTTCAATGCTTTTCCCGTTATCCGGATCACATGAAAA
GGCATGACTTTTTCAAGAGTGCCATGCCCGAAGGTTATGTACAGGAACGCACTATATCTTTCAAAGATGA
CGGGAAATACAAGACGCGTGCTGTAGTCAAGTTTGAAGGTGATACCCTTGTTAATCGTATCGAGTTAAAG
GGTACTGATTTTAAAGAAGATGGAAACATTCTCGGACACAAACTCGAGTACAACTTTAACTCACACAATG
TATACATCACGGCAGACAAACAAAAGAATGGAATCAAAGCTAACTTCACAGTTCGCCACAACGTTGAAGA
TGGTTCCGTTCAACTAGCAGACCATTATCAACAAAATACTCCAATTGGCGATGGCCCTGTCCTTTTACCA
GACAACCATTACCTGTCGACACAAACTGTCCTTTCGAAAGATCCCAACGAAAAGCGTGACCACATGGTCC
TTCATGAGTACGTAAATGCTGCTGGGATTACACATGGCATGGATGAGCTCTACAAATGAATCGCGTG
