>Addgene plasmid #63656 | pCfB2801 | addgene partial sequence | sequence record 148967 | L4440 5'-AGCGAGTCAGTGAGCGAG-3'
AACTGCCAGGCATCAAACTAAGCAGAAGGCCCCTGACGGATGGCCTTTTTGCGTTTCTACAAACTCTTTC
TGTGTTGTAAAACGACGGCCAGTCTTAAGCTCGGGCCCCCTGGGCGGTTCTGATAACGAGTAATCGTTAA
TCCGCAAATAACGTAAAAACCCGCTTCGGCGGGTTTTTTTATGGGGGGAGTTTAGGGAAAGAGCATTTGT
CAGAATATTTAAGGGCGCCTGTCACTTTGCTTGATATATGAGAATTATTTAACCTTATAAATGAGAAAAA
AGCAACGCACTTTAAATAAGATACGTTGCTTTTTCGATTGATGAACACCTATAATTAAACTATTCATCTA
TTATTTATGATTTTTTGTATATACAATATTTCTAGTTTGTTAAAGAGAATTAAGAAAATAAATCTCGAAA
ATAATAAAGGGAAAATCAGTTTTTGATATCAAAATTATACATGTCAACGATAATACAAAATATAATACAA
ACTATAAGATGTTATCAGTATTTATTATGCATTTAGAATAAATTTTGTGTCGCCCTTATTCGACTCACTA
TAGAAGTTCCTATTCTCTAGAAAGTATAGGAACTTCACTTCAGGTCTGAGTGCGGCCGCAGATCTTGAGA
AATATGTGAATTTTGAGATAATTGTTGGGATTCCATTGTTGATAAAGGCTATAATATTAGGTATACAGAA
TATACTAGAAGTTCTCCTCGAGGATTTAGGAATCCATAAAAGGGAATCTGCAATTCTACACAATTCTATA
AATATTATTCATCATTCCGTTTTATGATCAATTAATGCCTCAGCACTAATGACGTCTGTCCTGCAGGGGT
AACGCCAGGGTTTTCCCAGTCACGACGTTGTAAAACGACGGCCAGTGAGCGCGCGTAATACGACTCACTA
TAGGGCGAATTGGGTGCATAGGCCACTAGTGGATCTGATATCACCTAATAACTTCGTATAGCATACATTA
TACGAAGTTATATTAAGGG
