>Addgene plasmid #63656 | pCfB2801 | addgene partial sequence | sequence record 148968 | TEF_seq 5'-ggtcttcaatttctcaagtttc-3'
CAACTTTTTTTACTTCTTGCTCATTAGAAAGAAAGCATAGCAATCTAATCTAAGTTTTAATTACAAATCT
GTCATAAAACAATGAGCAAAGGAGAAGAACTTTTCACTGGAGTTGTCCCAATTCTTGTTGAATTAGATGG
TGATGTTAATGGGCACAAATTTTCTGTCAGAGGAGAGGGTGAAGGTGATGCTACAATCGGAAAACTCACC
CTTAAATTTATTTGCACTACTGGAAAACTACCTGTTCCATGGCCAACACTTGTCACTACTCTGACCTATG
GTGTTCAATGCTTTTCCCGTTATCCGGATCACATGAAAAGGCATGACTTTTTCAAGAGTGCCATGCCCGA
AGGTTATGTACAGGAACGCACTATATCTTTCAAAGATGACGGGAAATACAAGACGCGTGCTGTAGTCAAG
TTTGAAGGTGATACCCTTGTTAATCGTATCGAGTTAAAGGGTACTGATTTTAAAGAAGATGGAAACATTC
TCGGACACAAACTCGAGTACAACTTTAACTCACACAATGTATACATCACGGCAGACAAACAAAAGAATGG
AATCAAAGCTAACTTCACAGTTCGCCACAACGTTGAAGATGGTTCCGTTCAACTAGCAGACCATTATCAA
CAAAATACTCCAATTGGCGATGGCCCTGTCCTTTTACCAGACAACCATTACCTGTCGACACAAACTGTCC
TTTCGAAAGATCCCAACGAAAAGCGTGACCACATGGTCCTTCATGAGTACGTAAATGCTGCTGGGATTAC
ACATGGCATGGATGAGCTCTACAAATGAATCGCGTGCATTCATCCGCTCTAACCGAAAAGGAAGGAGTTA
GACAACCTGAAGTCTAGGTCCCTATTTATTTTTTTATAGTTATGTTAGTATTAAGAACGTTATTTATATT
TCAAATTTTTCTTTTTTTTCTGTACAGACGCGTGTACGCATGTAACATTATACTGAAAACCTTGCTTGAG
AAGGTTTTGGGACGCTCGAAGATCGCGTCAGCTGAAGCTTCGTACGCTGCAGGTCGACAACCCTT
