>Addgene plasmid #63656 | pCfB2801 | addgene partial sequence | sequence record 148969 | Mombaerts-819 5'-GAGAAGCGCGATCACATGGTCCT-3'
GGATTACACATGGCATGGATGAGCTCTACAAATGAATCGCGTGCATTCATCCGCTCTAACCGAAAAGGAA
GGAGTTAGACAACCTGAAGTCTAGGTCCCTATTTATTTTTTTATAGTTATGTTAGTATTAAGAACGTTAT
TTATATTTCAAATTTTTCTTTTTTTTCTGTACAGACGCGTGTACGCATGTAACATTATACTGAAAACCTT
GCTTGAGAAGGTTTTGGGACGCTCGAAGATCGCGTCAGCTGAAGCTTCGTACGCTGCAGGTCGACAACCC
TTAATATAACTTCGTATAATGTATGCTATACGAAGTTATTAGGTCTAGAGATCCCAATACAACAGATCAC
GTGATCTTTTTGTAAGATGAAGTTGAAGTAGTGTTGCACCGTGCCAATGCAGGTGGCTATTAGATTAAAT
ATGTGATTTGTTCTATTAAGTTTCCTGTATAATTACAAATGAATAACGAAATGAGACAAAGAAGAGAACC
AATTTTTACAAGCAGCCAAGATTTCCTTGACAGCCTTGGCGATAGCATCGCCAACCTCAGTGGTAGAGTT
AGAACCACCAAGGTCACCGGTTCTGACACCTGCATCCAAGACATTTCTAACAGCTTCTTCAAGAGCCCTA
CCTTCTTCAACCAAATCCAAGGATAACTTCAACATCATAGCTGCAGATAAGATGGTAGCAATTGGGTTAA
CCTTGTTTGCTGGTAAATCTGGGGCAGAACCATGACATGGTTCGTACAAACCGAATGCCTTGTTAGTGTC
AGGTAGGGAAGCTAGAGATGCAGAAGGTAATAAACCCAAAGAACCTGGAATAACAGAGGCTTCATCGGAG
ATAATATCACCAAACATGTTGTTGGTAATAACAACACCGTTTAGCTTAGTTGGTGATTTAACCAAAATCA
TAGCAGCAGAGTCGATCAATTGGTGCTGAACAGTTAATTGTGGGAACTCAGTCTTGATGGTTTCTTCAAC
AGTCTTTCTCC
